>Addgene plasmid #136567 | pH2B-emiRFP703 | addgene full sequence | sequence record 271529 | Addgene NGS Result
CCTGATTCTGTGGATAACCGTATTACCGCCATGCATTAGTTATTAATAGTAATCAATTACGGGGTCATTA
GTTCATAGCCCATATATGGAGTTCCGCGTTACATAACTTACGGTAAATGGCCCGCCTGGCTGACCGCCCA
ACGACCCCCGCCCATTGACGTCAATAATGACGTATGTTCCCATAGTAACGCCAATAGGGACTTTCCATTG
ACGTCAATGGGTGGAGTATTTACGGTAAACTGCCCACTTGGCAGTACATCAAGTGTATCATATGCCAAGT
ACGCCCCCTATTGACGTCAATGACGGTAAATGGCCCGCCTGGCATTATGCCCAGTACATGACCTTATGGG
ACTTTCCTACTTGGCAGTACATCTACGTATTAGTCATCGCTATTACCATGGTGATGCGGTTTTGGCAGTA
CATCAATGGGCGTGGATAGCGGTTTGACTCACGGGGATTTCCAAGTCTCCACCCCATTGACGTCAATGGG
AGTTTGTTTTGGCACCAAAATCAACGGGACTTTCCAAAATGTCGTAACAACTCCGCCCCATTGACGCAAA
TGGGCGGTAGGCGTGTACGGTGGGAGGTCTATATAAGCAGAGCTGGTTTAGTGAACCGTCAGATCCGCTA
GCGCTACCGGACTCAGATCTCGAGCTCAAGCTTCGAATTCTGCAGTCGACGGTACCGCCACCATGCCAGA
GCCAGCGAAGTCTGCTCCCGCCCCGAAAAAGGGCTCCAAGAAGGCGGTGACTAAGGCGCAGAAGAAAGGC
GGCAAGAAGCGCAAGCGCAGCCGCAAGGAGAGCTATTCCATCTATGTGTACAAGGTTCTGAAGCAGGTCC
ACCCTGACACCGGCATTTCGTCCAAGGCCATGGGCATCATGAATTCGTTTGTGAACGACATTTTCGAGCG
CATCGCAGGTGAGGCTTCCCGCCTGGCGCATTACAACAAGCGCTCGACCATCACCTCCAGGGAGATCCAG
ACGGCCGTGCGCCTGCTGCTGCCTGGGGAGTTGGCCAAGCACGCCGTGTCCGAGGGTACTAAGGCCATCA
CCAAGTACACCAGCGCTAAGGATCCACCGGTCGCCACCATGGCGGAAGGCTCCGTCGCCAGGCAGCCTGA
CCTCTTGACCTGCGAACATGAAGAGATCCACCTCGCCGGCTCGATCCAGCCGCATGGCGCGCTTCTGGTC
GTCAGCGAACATGATCATCGCGTCATCCAGGCCAGCGCCAACGCCGCGGAATTTCTGAATCTCGGAAGCG
TACTCGGCGTTCCGCTCGCCGAGATCGACGGCGATCTGTTGATCAAGATCCTGCCGCATCTCGATCCCAC
CGCCGAAGGCATGCCGGTCGCGGTGCGCTGCCGGATCGGCAATCCCTCTACGGAGTACTGCGGTCTGATG
CATCGGCCTCCGGAAGGCGGGCTGATCATCGAACTCGAACGTGCCGGCCCGTCGATCGATCTGTCAGGCA
CGCTGGCGCCGGCGCTGGAGCGGATCCGCACGGCGGGTTCACTGCGCGCGCTGTGCGATGACACCGTGCT
GCTGTTTCAGCAGTGCACCGGCTACGACCGGGTGATGGTGTATCGTTTCGATGAGCAAGGCCACGGCCTG
GTATTCTCCGAGTGCCATGTGCCTGGGCTCGAATCCTATTTCGGCAACCGCTATCCGTCGTCGCTGGTCC
CGCAGATGGCGCGGCAGCTGTACGTGCGGCAGCGCGTCCGCGTGCTGGTCGACGTCACCTATCAGCCGGT
GCCGCTGGAGCCGCGGCTGTCGCCGCTGACCGGGCGCGATCTCGACATGTCGGGCTGCTTCCTGCGCTCG
ATGTCGCCGATCCATCTGCAGTTCCTGAAGGACATGGGCGTGCGCGCCACCCTGGCGGTGTCGCTGGTGG
TCGGCGGCAAGCTGTGGGGCCTGGTTGTCTGTCACCATTATCTGCCGCGCTTCATCCGTTTCGAGCTGCG
GGCGATCTGCAAACGGCTCGCCGAAAGGATCGCGACGCGGATCACCGCGCTTGAGAGCTAAGCGGCCGCG
ACTCTAGATCATAATCAGCCATACCACATTTGTAGAGGTTTTACTTGCTTTAAAAAACCTCCCACACCTC
CCCCTGAACCTGAAACATAAAATGAATGCAATTGTTGTTGTTAACTTGTTTATTGCAGCTTATAATGGTT
ACAAATAAAGCAATAGCATCACAAATTTCACAAATAAAGCATTTTTTTCACTGCATTCTAGTTGTGGTTT
GTCCAAACTCATCAATGTATCTTAAGGCGTAAATTGTAAGCGTTAATATTTTGTTAAAATTCGCGTTAAA
TTTTTGTTAAATCAGCTCATTTTTTAACCAATAGGCCGAAATCGGCAAAATCCCTTATAAATCAAAAGAA
TAGACCGAGATAGGGT
[37 nt withheld, positions 2397-2433]
AAAGAACGTGGACTCCAACGTCAAAGG
[49 nt withheld, positions 2461-2509]
T
[91 nt withheld, positions 2511-2601]
G
[124 nt withheld, positions 2603-2726]
CAGGTGGCACTTTTCGGGGAAATGTGCGCGGAACCCCTATTTGTTTATTTTTCTAAATACATTCAAATAT
GTATCCGCTCATGAGACAATAACCCTGATAAATGCTTCAATAATATTGAAAAAGGAAGAGTCCTGAGGCG
GAAAGAACCAGCTGTGGAATGTGTGTCAGTTAGGGTGTGGAAAGTCCCCAGGCTCCCCAGCAGGCAGAAG
TATGCAAAGCATGCATCTCAATTAGTCAGCAACCAGGTGTGGAAAGTCCCCAGGCTCCCCAGCAGGCAGA
AGTATGCAAAGCATGCATCTCAATTAGTCAGCAACCATAGTCCCGCCCCTAACTCCGCCCATCCCGCCCC
TAACTCCGCCCAGTTCCGCCCATTCTCCGCCCCATGGCTGACTAATTTTTTTTATTTATGCAGAGGCCGA
GGCCGCCTCGGCCTCTGAGCTATTCCAGAAGTAGTGAGGAGGCTTTTTTGGAGGCCTAGGCTTTTGCAAA
GATCGATCAAGAGACAGGATGAGGATCGTTTCGCATGATTGAACAAGATGGATTGCACGCAGGTTCTCCG
GCCGCTTGGGTGGAGAGGCTATTCGGCTATGACTGGGCACAACAGACAATCGGCTGCTCTGATGCCGCCG
TGTTCCGGCTGTCAGCGCAGGGGCGCCCGGTTCTTTTTGTCAAGACCGACCTGTCCGGTGCCCTGAATGA
ACTGCAAGACGAGGCAGCGCGGCTATCGTGGCTGGCCACGACGGGCGTTCCTTGCGCAGCTGTGCTCGAC
GTTGTCACTGAAGCGGGAAGGGACTGGCTGCTATTGGGCGAAGTGCCGGGGCAGGATCTCCTGTCATCTC
ACCTTGCTCCTGCCGAGAAAGTATCCATCATGGCTGATGCAATGCGGCGGCTGCATACGCTTGATCCGGC
TACCTGCCCATTCGACCACCAAGCGAAACATCGCATCGAGCGAGCACGTACTCGGATGGAAGCCGGTCTT
GTCGATCAGGATGATCTGGACGAAGAGCATCAGGGGCTCGCGCCAGCCGAACTGTTCGCCAGGCTCAAGG
CGAGCATGCCCGACGGCGAGGATCTCGTCGTGACCCATGGCGATGCCTGCTTGCCGAATATCATGGTGGA
AAATGGCCGCTTTTCTGGATTCATCGACTGTGGCCGGCTGGGTGTGGCGGACCGCTATCAGGACATAGCG
TTGGCTACCCGTGATATTGCTGAAGAGCTTGGCGGCGAATGGGCTGACCGCTTCCTCGTGCTTTACGGTA
TCGCCGCTCCCGATTCGCAGCGCATCGCCTTCTATCGCCTTCTTGACGAGTTCTTCTGAGCGGGACTCTG
GGGTTCGAAATGACCGACCAAGCGACGCCCAACCTGCCATCACGAGATTTCGATTCCACCGCCGCCTTCT
ATGAAAGGTTGGGCTTCGGAATCGTTTTCCGGGACGCCGGCTGGATGATCCTCCAGCGCGGGGATCTCAT
GCTGGAGTTCTTCGCCCACCCTAGGGGGAGGCTAACTGAAACACGGAAGGAGACAATACCGGAAGGAACC
CGCGCTATGACGGCAATAAAAAGACAGAATAAAACGCACGGTGTTGGGTCGTTTGTTCATAAACGCGGGG
TTCGGTCCCAGGGCTGGCACTCTGTCGATACCCCACCGAGACCCCATTGGGGCCAATACGCCCGCGTTTC
TTCCTTTTCCCCACCCCACCCCCCAAGTTCGGGTGAAGGCCCAGGGCTCGCAGCCAACGTCGGGGCGGCA
GGCCCTGCCATAGCCTCAGGTTACTCATATATACTTTAGATTGATTTAAAACTTCATTTTTAATTTAAAA
GGATCTAGGTGAAGATCCTTTTTGATAATCTCATGACCAAAATCCCTTAACGTGAGTTTTCGTTCCACTG
AGCGTCAGACCCCGTAGAAAAGATCAAAGGATCTTCTTGAGATCCTTTTTTTCTGCGCGTAATCTGCTGC
TTGCAAACAAAAAAACCACCGCTACCAGCGGTGGTTTGTTTGCCGGATCAAGAGCTACCAACTCTTTTTC
CGAAGGTAACTGGCTTCAGCAGAGCGCAGATACCAAATACTGTTCTTCTAGTGTAGCCGTAGTTAGGCCA
CCACTTCAAGAACTCTGTAGCACCGCCTACATACCTCGCTCTGCTAATCCTGTTACCAGTGGCTGCTGCC
AGTGGCGATAAGTCGTGTCTTACCGGGTTGGACTCAAGACGATAGTTACCGGATAAGGCGCAGCGGTCGG
GCTGAACGGGGGGTTCGTGCACACAGCCCAGCTTGGAGCGAACGACCTACACCGAACTGAGATACCTACA
GCGTGAGCTATGAGAAAGCGCCACGCTTCCCGAAGGGAGAAAGGCGGACAGGTATCCGGTAAGCGGCAGG
GTCGGAACAGGAGAGCGCACGAGGGAGCTTCCAGGGGGAAACGCCTGGTATCTTTATAGTCCTGTCGGGT
TTCGCCACCTCTGACTTGAGCGTCGATTTTTGTGATGCTCGTCAGGGGGGCGGAGCCTATGGAAAAACGC
CAGCAACGCGGCCTTTTTACGGTTCCTGGCCTTTTGCTGGCCTTTTGCTCACATGTTCTTTCCTGCGTTA
TCC
Features (pLannotate 1.2.2; 16 found; start..end, strand, type, name):
      1..29      +  rep_origin     RSF ori (fragment): Plasmids containing the RSF 1030 origin of replication can be propagated in E. coli cells that contain additional plasmids with compatible origins.
     97..400     +  enhancer       CMV enhancer: human cytomegalovirus immediate early enhancer
    401..604     +  promoter       CMV promoter: human cytomegalovirus (CMV) immediate early promoter
    627..688     +  misc_feature   MCS (fragment): multiple cloning site
    693..1070    +  CDS            H2B: human histone H2B; HIST1H2BJ
   1089..2018    +  CDS            emiRFP703: emiRFP703 is a basic (constitutively fluorescent) near ir fluorescent protein published in 2020, derived from Rhodopseudomonas palustris. It has low acid sensitivity. It requires the cofactor biliverdin for fluorescence.
   2037..2120    +  CDS            large T antigen (fragment): large T antigen from SV40 (simian virus 40)
   2143..2264    +  polyA_signal   SV40 poly(A) signal: SV40 polyadenylation signal
   2298..2726    -  rep_origin     f1 ori (sequence partly withheld): f1 bacteriophage origin of replication; arrow indicates direction of (+) strand synthesis
   2753..2857    +  promoter       AmpR promoter: bla
   2859..3216    +  promoter       SV40 promoter: SV40 enhancer and early promoter
   3251..4045    +  CDS            NeoR/KanR: aminoglycoside phosphotransferase from Tn5; aph(3')-II (or nptII); confers resistance to neomycin, kanamycin, and G418 (Geneticin®)
   4066..4218    +  CDS            ble (fragment): BLE_KLEPN - Experimental evidence at protein level: Swiss-Prot protein existence level 1. Binding protein with a strong affinity to the bleomycin family of antibiotics. Binds to CL990; an antimitotic-antibiotic compound. From Klebsiella pneumoniae.
   4277..4324    +  polyA_signal   HSV TK poly(A) signal: herpes simplex virus thymidine kinase polyadenylation signal (Cole and Stacy, 1985)
   4415..4431    -  polyA_signal   bGH poly(A) signal (fragment): bovine growth hormone polyadenylation signal
   4653..5241    +  rep_origin     ori: high-copy-number ColE1/pMB1/pBR322/pUC origin of replication
