[The description below was written by a language model from this plasmid's Addgene catalogue record and pLannotate feature annotations shown in this document.]
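Description:
pH2B-emiRFP703 is a mammalian expression plasmid built on the Clontech pN1 backbone, designed to label chromatin with a near-infrared fluorescent protein. The payload is a fusion of human histone H2B (annotated as HIST1H2BJ) to emiRFP703, an enhanced version of miRFP703, placed at the C terminus of the histone. The fusion was inserted between KpnI and NotI sites, both retained, downstream of the human cytomegalovirus immediate early enhancer and promoter, and transcripts are terminated by an SV40 polyadenylation signal. emiRFP703 is a monomeric, constitutively fluorescent protein derived from a Rhodopseudomonas palustris bacterial phytochrome, and it depends on the cofactor biliverdin for fluorescence. Because H2B is incorporated into nucleosomes, the fusion marks nuclei and chromosomes in the near-infrared channel, leaving visible wavelengths free for other probes in multicolour imaging.

The 5,319 nt plasmid is propagated in E. coli at high copy from a ColE1/pUC-type origin. A single NeoR/KanR gene (Tn5 aminoglycoside phosphotransferase) serves both hosts. A bacterial bla-type promoter drives it for kanamycin selection, and the adjacent SV40 enhancer/early promoter drives it in mammalian cells for G418 selection of stable lines, with an HSV TK polyadenylation signal downstream. An f1 origin is also present, which allows single-stranded DNA production. The automated annotation also reports several short fragments (RSF ori, SV40 large T antigen, ble and bGH poly(A)). These appear to be partial matches to backbone sequence rather than functional elements, and nothing in the catalogue entry assigns them a role.
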