Addgene plasmid #136567: pH2B-emiRFP703
Purpose: Histone 2B labeling with near-infrared fluorescent protein emiRFP703 (enhanced miRFP703)
Depositing lab: Vladislav Verkhusha. Publication: A set of monomeric near-infrared fluorescent proteins for multicolor imaging across scales. Matlashov ME, Shcherbakova DM, Alvelid J, Baloban M, Pennacchietti F, Shemetov AA, Testa I, Verkhusha VV. Nat Commun. 2020 Jan 13;11(1):239. doi: 10.1038/s41467-019-13897-6. PubMed 31932632.
Backbone
  Vector backbone: pN1
  Backbone manufacturer: Clontech
  Vector type: Mammalian Expression
  Selectable markers: Neomycin (select with G418)
Growth in bacteria
  Bacterial resistance: Kanamycin, 50 μg/mL
  Growth temperature: 37°C
  Growth strain: DH5alpha
  Copy number: High Copy
Gene/Insert
  Gene/Insert name: H2B-emiRFP703
  Species: H. sapiens (human), Synthetic
  Promoter: CMV
  Tag / fusion protein: emiRFP703 (C terminal on insert)
  Cloning method: Restriction Enzyme; 5′ cloning site KpnI (not destroyed); 3′ cloning site NotI (not destroyed)
  Sequencing primers: 5′ CMV Forward; 3′ SV40pA-R
Terms and licenses: Academic/Nonprofit Terms; Industry Terms: Not Available to Industry
How to cite: pH2B-emiRFP703 was a gift from Vladislav Verkhusha (Addgene plasmid # 136567 ; http://n2t.net/addgene:136567 ; RRID:Addgene_136567)
